Addgene plasmid #128272: pMTG03-AmpFRT
Purpose: TIP-LITer1.0 gene circuit with the following architecture: CMV-TetOx2-TetR-LOV-TIP---CMV-TetOx2-GFP
Depositing lab: Gabor Balazsi. Depositing organization: Stony Brook University. Publication: Noise-reducing optogenetic negative-feedback gene circuits in human cells. Guinn MT, Balazsi G. Nucleic Acids Res. 2019 Jul 3. pii: 5527975. doi: 10.1093/nar/gkz556. PubMed 31269201.
Backbone
  Vector backbone: pCB-D2ir-GKwh-D2irTN5kwh
  Total vector size (bp): 6570
  Vector type: Mammalian Expression, Synthetic Biology
  Selectable markers: Hygromycin
Growth in bacteria
  Bacterial resistance: Ampicillin, 100 μg/mL
  Growth temperature: 37°C
  Growth strain: DH5alpha
  Copy number: Unknown
Gene/Insert 1
  Gene/Insert name: TetR-LOV-TIP (alt name: Tetracycline repressor, Light-oxygen-voltage-sensing domain, tet-inhibiting peptide)
  Species: Synthetic
  Promoter: CMV
  Cloning method: Restriction Enzyme; 5′ cloning site BamHI (unknown if destroyed); 3′ cloning site AgeI (unknown if destroyed)
  Sequencing primers: 5′ tttttggctactacacttg
Gene/Insert 2
  Gene/Insert name: EGFP
  Species: Synthetic
  Promoter: CMV
  Cloning method: Restriction Enzyme; 5′ cloning site MluI (unknown if destroyed); 3′ cloning site EcoRI (unknown if destroyed)
  Sequencing primers: 5′ CCTACGGCAAGCTGACCCTGAA
Terms and licenses: Academic/Nonprofit Terms; Industry Terms: Not Available to Industry
Depositor comments: Additional relevant information can be found from this publciation: Nevozhay et al Nat Commun. 2013 Feb 5;4:1451. doi: 10.1038/ncomms2471
How to cite: pMTG03-AmpFRT was a gift from Gabor Balazsi (Addgene plasmid # 128272 ; http://n2t.net/addgene:128272 ; RRID:Addgene_128272)
