[The description below was written by a language model from this plasmid's Addgene catalogue record and pLannotate feature annotations shown in this document.]
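Description:
pMTG03-AmpFRT is a mammalian expression and synthetic-biology plasmid carrying the TIP-LITer1.0 optogenetic gene circuit, built on the pCB-D2ir-GKwh-D2irTN5kwh backbone. It is propagated in E. coli through a high-copy ColE1/pUC-type origin with ampicillin resistance, and a partial f1 origin is also annotated. For mammalian cells it carries an FRT site directly upstream of a hygromycin resistance coding sequence that has no evident promoter of its own and is followed by an SV40 poly(A) signal. This layout is typical of Flp-mediated integration into a genomic FRT landing site, where hygromycin resistance is gained upon correct insertion, although the record does not state this explicitly. The catalogue lists a vector size of 6,570 bp, whereas both the depositor and sequencing-derived records are about 9.1 kb. These two records agree closely in their feature layout.

The payload consists of two tandem, same-orientation units, each driven by a CMV enhancer/promoter followed by short tet operator matches, consistent with the stated CMV-TetOx2 design. The first unit expresses EGFP downstream of a rabbit β-globin intron. The second expresses the TetR-LOV-TIP fusion. The automated annotation labels parts of this fusion as an rtTA3 fragment, an SV40 NLS fragment and miniSOG, which most likely reflect homology to TetR and to a LOV domain. Each unit ends with a WPRE and a bGH poly(A) signal. Because TetR represses both its own promoter and the reporter promoter, the circuit forms a negative-feedback loop. Light acting on the LOV domain is intended to expose the tet-inhibiting peptide, relieving repression. The associated work describes such circuits as a means of light-tunable, low-noise gene expression in human cells.
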