Features (pLannotate 1.2.2; 32 found; start..end, strand, type, name):
      4..383     +  enhancer       CMV enhancer: human cytomegalovirus immediate early enhancer
    384..582     +  promoter       CMV promoter: human cytomegalovirus (CMV) immediate early promoter
    581..602     +  promoter       PLtetO-1 promoter (fragment): modified phage lambda PL promoter with tet operator sites (Lutz and Bujard, 1997)
    608..627     +  promoter       tight TRE promoter (fragment): Tet-responsive promoter PTight, consisting of seven tet operator sequences followed by the minimal CMV promoter
    694..718     +  misc_feature   MCS (fragment): pUC18/19 multiple cloning site
    719..779     +  promoter       SV40 promoter (fragment): SV40 early promoter
    810..1382    +  intron         β-globin intron: intron from rabbit β-globin gene
   1400..2119    +  CDS            EGFP: the original enhanced GFP (Yang et al., 1996) mammalian codon-optimized
   2134..2522    +  misc_feature   WPRE: woodchuck hepatitis virus posttranscriptional regulatory element
   2566..2790    +  polyA_signal   bGH poly(A) signal: bovine growth hormone polyadenylation signal
   2798..3177    +  enhancer       CMV enhancer: human cytomegalovirus immediate early enhancer
   3178..3376    +  promoter       CMV promoter: human cytomegalovirus (CMV) immediate early promoter
   3375..3396    +  promoter       PLtetO-1 promoter (fragment): modified phage lambda PL promoter with tet operator sites (Lutz and Bujard, 1997)
   3402..3421    +  promoter       tight TRE promoter (fragment): Tet-responsive promoter PTight, consisting of seven tet operator sequences followed by the minimal CMV promoter
   3517..4136    +  CDS            rtTA3 (fragment): reverse tetracycline transactivator 3 activates expression from Tet-responsive promoters in the presence of doxycycline
   4135..4153    +  CDS            SV40 NLS (fragment): nuclear localization signal of SV40 (simian virus 40) large T antigen
   4195..4512    +  CDS            miniSOG: miniSOG is a basic (constitutively fluorescent) cyan fluorescent protein published in 2011, derived from Arabidopsis thaliana. It requires the cofactor flavin for fluorescence.
   4659..5047    +  misc_feature   WPRE: woodchuck hepatitis virus posttranscriptional regulatory element
   5091..5315    +  polyA_signal   bGH poly(A) signal: bovine growth hormone polyadenylation signal
   5319..5340    +  promoter       SV40 promoter (fragment): SV40 enhancer and early promoter
   5361..5594    +  rep_origin     f1 ori (fragment) (sequence partly withheld): f1 bacteriophage origin of replication; arrow indicates direction of (+) strand synthesis
   5599..5646    +  protein_bind   FRT: FLP-mediated recombination occurs in the 8-bp core sequence TCTAGAAA (Turan and Bode, 2011). FLP recombinase from the Saccharomyces cerevisiae 2μ plasmid
   5654..6676    +  CDS            HygR: aminoglycoside phosphotransferase from E. coli; aph(4)-Ia; confers resistance to hygromycin
   6686..6811    +  CDS            ble (fragment): BLE_KLEPN - Experimental evidence at protein level: Swiss-Prot protein existence level 1. Binding protein with a strong affinity to the bleomycin family of antibiotics. Binds to CL990; an antimitotic-antibiotic compound. From Klebsiella pneumoniae.
   6806..6927    +  polyA_signal   SV40 poly(A) signal: SV40 polyadenylation signal
   7000..7016    -  protein_bind   lac operator: The lac repressor binds to the lac operator to inhibit transcription in E. coli. This inhibition can be relieved by adding lactose or isopropyl-β-D-thiogalactopyranoside (IPTG). lac repressor encoded by lacI
   7024..7054    -  promoter       lac promoter: promoter for the E. coli lac operon
   7069..7090    -  protein_bind   CAP binding site: CAP binding activates transcription in the presence of cAMP. E. coli catabolite activator protein
   7103..7195    -  CDS            lacI (fragment): lac repressor; lacI; The lac repressor binds to the lac operator to inhibit transcription in E. coli. This inhibition can be relieved by adding lactose or isopropyl-β-D-thiogalactopyranoside (IPTG).
   7378..7966    -  rep_origin     ori: high-copy-number ColE1/pMB1/pBR322/pUC origin of replication
   8137..8997    -  CDS            AmpR: β-lactamase; bla; confers resistance to ampicillin, carbenicillin, and related antibiotics
   8998..9102    -  promoter       AmpR promoter: bla
>Addgene plasmid #128272 | pMTG03-AmpFRT | depositor full sequence | sequence record 245700 | pMTG03-AmpFRT sequence 9133 bps
GACGACATTGATTATTGACTAGTTATTAATAGTAATCAATTACGGGGTCATTAGTTCATAGCCCATATAT
GGAGTTCCGCGTTACATAACTTACGGTAAATGGCCCGCCTGGCTGACCGCCCAACGACCCCCGCCCATTG
ACGTCAATAATGACGTATGTTCCCATAGTAACGCCAATAGGGACTTTCCATTGACGTCAATGGGTGGAGT
ATTTACGGTAAACTGCCCACTTGGCAGTACATCAAGTGTATCATATGCCAAGTACGCCCCCTATTGACGT
CAATGACGGTAAATGGCCCGCCTGGCATTATGCCCAGTACATGACCTTATGGGACTTTCCTACTTGGCAG
TACATCTACGTATTAGTCATCGCTATTACCATGGTGATGCGGTTTTGGCAGTACATCAATGGGCGTGGAT
AGCGGTTTGACTCACGGGGATTTCCAAGTCTCCACCCCATTGACGTCAATGGGAGTTTGTTTTGGCACCA
AAATCAACGGGACTTTCCAAAATGTCGTAACAACTCCGCCCCATTGACGCAAATGGGCGGTAGGCGTGTA
CGGTGGGAGGTCTATATAAGCATCCCTATCAGTGATAGAGATCAGATCTCCCTATCAGTGATAGAGAGCT
GTTTTGACCTCCATAGAAGACACCGGGACCGATCCAGCCTCCGGACTCTAGCGTTTAAACTTAAGCTTGG
TACCCGGGGATCCTCTAGGGCCTCTGAGCTATTCCAGAAGTAGTGAAGAGGCTTTTTTGGAGGCCTAGGC
TTTTGCAAAAAGCTCCGGATCGATCCTGAGAACTTCAGGGTGAGTTTGGGGACCCTTGATTGTTCTTTCT
TTTTCGCTATTGTAAAATTCATGTTATATGGAGGGGGCAAAGTTTTCAGGGTGTTGTTTAGAATGGGAAG
ATGTCCCTTGTATCACCATGGACCCTCATGATAATTTTGTTTCTTTCACTTTCTACTCTGTTGACAACCA
TTGTCTCCTCTTATTTTCTTTTCATTTTCTGTAACTTTTTCGTTAAACTTTAGCTTGCATTTGTAACGAA
TTTTTAAATTCACTTTTGTTTATTTGTCAGATTGTAAGTACTTTCTCTAATCACTTTTTTTTCAAGGCAA
TCAGGGTATATTATATTGTACTTCAGCACAGTTTTAGAGAACAATTGTTATAATTAAATGATAAGGTAGA
ATATTTCTGCATATAAATTCTGGCTGGCGTGGAAATATTCTTATTGGTAGAAACAACTACATCCTGGTCA
TCATCCTGCCTTTCTCTTTATGGTTACAATGATATACACTGTTTGAGATGAGGATAAAATACTCTGAGTC
CAAACCGGGCCCCTCTGCTAACCATGTTCATGCCTTCTTCTTTTTCCTACAGGTCCTGCAGGCGCCACCA
TGGTGAGCAAGGGCGAGGAGCTGTTCACCGGGGTGGTGCCCATCCTGGTCGAGCTGGACGGCGACGTAAA
CGGCCACAAGTTCAGCGTGTCCGGCGAGGGCGAGGGCGATGCCACCTACGGCAAGCTGACCCTGAAGTTC
ATCTGCACCACCGGCAAGCTGCCCGTGCCCTGGCCCACCCTCGTGACCACCCTGACCTACGGCGTGCAGT
GCTTCAGCCGCTACCCCGACCACATGAAGCAGCACGACTTCTTCAAGTCCGCCATGCCCGAAGGCTACGT
CCAGGAGCGCACCATCTTCTTCAAGGACGACGGCAACTACAAGACCCGCGCCGAGGTGAAGTTCGAGGGC
GACACCCTGGTGAACCGCATCGAGCTGAAGGGCATCGACTTCAAGGAGGACGGCAACATCCTGGGGCACA
AGCTGGAGTACAACTACAACAGCCACAACGTCTATATCATGGCCGACAAGCAGAAGAACGGCATCAAGGT
GAACTTCAAGATCCGCCACAACATCGAGGACGGCAGCGTGCAGCTCGCCGACCACTACCAGCAGAACACC
CCCATCGGCGACGGCCCCGTGCTGCTGCCCGACAACCACTACCTGAGCACCCAGTCCGCCCTGAGCAAAG
ACCCCAACGAGAAGCGCGATCACATGGTCCTGCTGGAGTTCGTGACCGCCGCCGGGATCACTCTCGGCAT
GGACGAGCTGTACAAGTAAACCGGTGCGGCCGCAATCAACCTCTGGATTACAAAATTTGTGAAAGATTGA
CTGGTATTCTTAACTATGTTGCTCCTTTTACGCTATGTGGATACGCTGCTTTAATGCCTTTGTATCATGC
TATTGCTTCCCGTATGGCTTTCATTTTCTCCTCCTTGTATAAATCCTGGTTGCTGTCTCTTTATGAGGAG
TTGTGGCCCGTTGTCAGGCAACGTGGCGTGGTGTGCACTGTGTTTGCTGACGCAACCCCCACTGGTTGGG
GCATTGCCACCACCTGTCAGCTCCTTTCCGGGACTTTCGCTTTCCCCCTCCCTATTGCCACGGCGGAACT
CATCGCCGCCTGCCTTGCCCGCTGCTGGACAGGGGCTCGGCTGTTGGGCACTGACAATTCCGTGGTGTTG
TCCTCGAGTCTAGAGGGCCCGTTTAAACCCGCTGATCAGCCTCGACTGTGCCTTCTAGTTGCCAGCCATC
TGTTGTTTGCCCCTCCCCCGTGCCTTCCTTGACCCTGGAAGGTGCCACTCCCACTGTCCTTTCCTAATAA
AATGAGGAAATTGCATCGCATTGTCTGAGTAGGTGTCATTCTATTCTGGGGGGTGGGGTGGGGCAGGACA
GCAAGGGGGAGGATTGGGAAGACAATAGCAGGCATGCTGGGGATGCGGTGGGCTCTATGGACGCGTTGAC
ATTGATTATTGACTAGTTATTAATAGTAATCAATTACGGGGTCATTAGTTCATAGCCCATATATGGAGTT
CCGCGTTACATAACTTACGGTAAATGGCCCGCCTGGCTGACCGCCCAACGACCCCCGCCCATTGACGTCA
ATAATGACGTATGTTCCCATAGTAACGCCAATAGGGACTTTCCATTGACGTCAATGGGTGGAGTATTTAC
GGTAAACTGCCCACTTGGCAGTACATCAAGTGTATCATATGCCAAGTACGCCCCCTATTGACGTCAATGA
CGGTAAATGGCCCGCCTGGCATTATGCCCAGTACATGACCTTATGGGACTTTCCTACTTGGCAGTACATC
TACGTATTAGTCATCGCTATTACCATGGTGATGCGGTTTTGGCAGTACATCAATGGGCGTGGATAGCGGT
TTGACTCACGGGGATTTCCAAGTCTCCACCCCATTGACGTCAATGGGAGTTTGTTTTGGCACCAAAATCA
ACGGGACTTTCCAAAATGTCGTAACAACTCCGCCCCATTGACGCAAATGGGCGGTAGGCGTGTACGGTGG
GAGGTCTATATAAGCATCCCTATCAGTGATAGAGATCAGATCTCCCTATCAGTGATAGAGAGCTGTTTTG
ACCTCCATAGAAGACACCGGGACCGATCCAGCCTCCGGACTCTAGCGTTTAAACTTAAGCTTGGTACCCG
GGGATCCACCATGGGTTCTAGACTGGACAAGAGCAAAGTCATAAACTCTGCTCTGGAATTACTCAATGAA
GTCGGTATCGAAGGCCTGACGACAAGGAAACTCGCTCAAAAGCTGGGAGTTGAGCAGCCTACCCTGTACT
GGCACGTGAAGAACAAGCGGGCCCTGCTCGATGCCCTGGCAATCGAGATGCTGGACAGGCATCATACCCA
CTTCTGCCCCCTGGAAGGCGAGTCATGGCAAGACTTTCTGCGGAACAACGCCAAGTCATTCCGCTGTGCT
CTCCTCTCACATCGCGACGGGGCTAAAGTGCATCTCGGCACCCGCCCAACAGAGAAACAGTACGAAACCC
TGGAAAATCAGCTCGCGTTCCTGTGTCAGCAAGGCTTCTCCCTGGAGAACGCACTGTACGCTCTGTCCGC
CGTGGGCCACTTTACACTGGGCTGCGTATTGGAGGATCAGGAGCATCAAGTAGCAAAAGAGGAAAGAGAG
ACACCTACCACCGATTCTATGCCCCCACTTCTGAGACAAGCAATTGAGCTGTTCGACCATCAGGGAGCCG
AACCTGCCTTCCTTTTCGGCCTGGAACTAATCATATGTGGCCTGGAGAAACAGCTAAAGTGCGAAAGCGG
CGGGCCAAAAAAGAAGAGAAAGGCTAGCGGCGCCGGCGCCTTTTTGGCTACTACACTTGAACGTATTGAG
AAGAACTTTGTCATTACTGACCCAAGGTTGCCAGATAATCCCATTATATTCGCGTCCGATAGTTTCTTGC
AGTTGACAGAATATAGCCGTGAAGAAATTTTGGGAAGAAACTGCAGGTTTCTACAAGGTCCTGAAACTGA
TCGCGCGACAGTGAGAAAAATTAGAGATGCCATAGATAACCAAACAGAGGTCACTGTTCAGCTGATTAAT
TATACAAAGAGTGGTAAAAAGTTCTGGAACCTCTTTCACTTGCAGCCTATGCGAGATCAGAAGGGAGATG
TCCAGTACTTTATTGGGGTTCAGTTGGATGGAACTGAGCATGTCCGAGATGCTGCCGAGAGAGAGGGCGT
GATGCTGGCCAAGAAGACCGCCGAGAACATCGACGAGGCCGCCTGGACCTGGAACGCCTACGCCTTCGCC
GCCCCCTCCGGCGGCGGCTCCTAAACCGGTGCGGCCGCAATCAACCTCTGGATTACAAAATTTGTGAAAG
ATTGACTGGTATTCTTAACTATGTTGCTCCTTTTACGCTATGTGGATACGCTGCTTTAATGCCTTTGTAT
CATGCTATTGCTTCCCGTATGGCTTTCATTTTCTCCTCCTTGTATAAATCCTGGTTGCTGTCTCTTTATG
AGGAGTTGTGGCCCGTTGTCAGGCAACGTGGCGTGGTGTGCACTGTGTTTGCTGACGCAACCCCCACTGG
TTGGGGCATTGCCACCACCTGTCAGCTCCTTTCCGGGACTTTCGCTTTCCCCCTCCCTATTGCCACGGCG
GAACTCATCGCCGCCTGCCTTGCCCGCTGCTGGACAGGGGCTCGGCTGTTGGGCACTGACAATTCCGTGG
TGTTGTCCTCGAGTCTAGAGGGCCCGTTTAAACCCGCTGATCAGCCTCGACTGTGCCTTCTAGTTGCCAG
CCATCTGTTGTTTGCCCCTCCCCCGTGCCTTCCTTGACCCTGGAAGGTGCCACTCCCACTGTCCTTTCCT
AATAAAATGAGGAAATTGCATCGCATTGTCTGAGTAGGTGTCATTCTATTCTGGGGGGTGGGGTGGGGCA
GGACAGCAAGGGGGAGGATTGGGAAGACAATAGCAGGCATGCTGGGGATGCGGTGGGCTCTATGGCTTCT
GAGGCGGAAAGAACCAGCTGGGGCTCTAGGGGGTATCCCC
[124 nt withheld, positions 5361-5484]
C
[91 nt withheld, positions 5486-5576]
AGGGTGATGGTTCACGTACCTAGAAGTTCCTATTCCGAAGTTCCTATTCTCTAGAAAGTATAGGAACTTC
CTTGGCCAAAAAGCCTGAACTCACCGCGACGTCTGTCGAGAAGTTTCTGATCGAAAAGTTCGACAGCGTC
TCCGACCTGATGCAGCTCTCGGAGGGCGAAGAATCTCGTGCTTTCAGCTTCGATGTAGGAGGGCGTGGAT
ATGTCCTGCGGGTAAATAGCTGCGCCGATGGTTTCTACAAAGATCGTTATGTTTATCGGCACTTTGCATC
GGCCGCGCTCCCGATTCCGGAAGTGCTTGACATTGGGGAATTCAGCGAGAGCCTGACCTATTGCATCTCC
CGCCGTGCACAGGGTGTCACGTTGCAAGACCTGCCTGAAACCGAACTGCCCGCTGTTCTGCAGCCGGTCG
CGGAGGCCATGGATGCGATCGCTGCGGCCGATCTTAGCCAGACGAGCGGGTTCGGCCCATTCGGACCGCA
AGGAATCGGTCAATACACTACATGGCGTGATTTCATATGCGCGATTGCTGATCCCCATGTGTATCACTGG
CAAACTGTGATGGACGACACCGTCAGTGCGTCCGTCGCGCAGGCTCTCGATGAGCTGATGCTTTGGGCCG
AGGACTGCCCCGAAGTCCGGCACCTCGTGCACGCGGATTTCGGCTCCAACAATGTCCTGACGGACAATGG
CCGCATAACAGCGGTCATTGACTGGAGCGAGGCGATGTTCGGGGATTCCCAATACGAGGTCGCCAACATC
TTCTTCTGGAGGCCGTGGTTGGCTTGTATGGAGCAGCAGACGCGCTACTTCGAGCGGAGGCATCCGGAGC
TTGCAGGATCGCCGCGGCTCCGGGCGTATATGCTCCGCATTGGTCTTGACCAACTCTATCAGAGCTTGGT
TGACGGCAATTTCGATGATGCAGCTTGGGCGCAGGGTCGATGCGACGCAATCGTCCGATCCGGAGCCGGG
ACTGTCGGGCGTACACAAATCGCCCGCAGAAGCGCGGCCGTCTGGACCGATGGCTGTGTAGAAGTACTCG
CCGATAGTGGAAACCGACGCCCCAGCACTCGTCCGAGGGCAAAGGAATAGCACGTACTACGAGATTTCGA
TTCCACCGCCGCCTTCTATGAAAGGTTGGGCTTCGGAATCGTTTTCCGGGACGCCGGCTGGATGATCCTC
CAGCGCGGGGATCTCATGCTGGAGTTCTTCGCCCACCCCAACTTGTTTATTGCAGCTTATAATGGTTACA
AATAAAGCAATAGCATCACAAATTTCACAAATAAAGCATTTTTTTCACTGCATTCTAGTTGTGGTTTGTC
CAAACTCATCAATGTATCTTATCATGTCTGTATACCGTCGACCTCTAGCTAGAGCTTGGCGTAATCATGG
TCATAGCTGTTTCCTGTGTGAAATTGTTATCCGCTCACAATTCCACACAACATACGAGCCGGAAGCATAA
AGTGTAAAGCCTGGGGTGCCTAATGAGTGAGCTAACTCACATTAATTGCGTTGCGCTCACTGCCCGCTTT
CCAGTCGGGAAACCTGTCGTGCCAGCTGCATTAATGAATCGGCCAACGCGCGGGGAGAGGCGGTTTGCGT
ATTGGGCGCTCTTCCGCTTCCTCGCTCACTGACTCGCTGCGCTCGGTCGTTCGGCTGCGGCGAGCGGTAT
CAGCTCACTCAAAGGCGGTAATACGGTTATCCACAGAATCAGGGGATAACGCAGGAAAGAACATGTGAGC
AAAAGGCCAGCAAAAGGCCAGGAACCGTAAAAAGGCCGCGTTGCTGGCGTTTTTCCATAGGCTCCGCCCC
CCTGACGAGCATCACAAAAATCGACGCTCAAGTCAGAGGTGGCGAAACCCGACAGGACTATAAAGATACC
AGGCGTTTCCCCCTGGAAGCTCCCTCGTGCGCTCTCCTGTTCCGACCCTGCCGCTTACCGGATACCTGTC
CGCCTTTCTCCCTTCGGGAAGCGTGGCGCTTTCTCATAGCTCACGCTGTAGGTATCTCAGTTCGGTGTAG
GTCGTTCGCTCCAAGCTGGGCTGTGTGCACGAACCCCCCGTTCAGCCCGACCGCTGCGCCTTATCCGGTA
ACTATCGTCTTGAGTCCAACCCGGTAAGACACGACTTATCGCCACTGGCAGCAGCCACTGGTAACAGGAT
TAGCAGAGCGAGGTATGTAGGCGGTGCTACAGAGTTCTTGAAGTGGTGGCCTAACTACGGCTACACTAGA
AGGACAGTATTTGGTATCTGCGCTCTGCTGAAGCCAGTTACCTTCGGAAAAAGAGTTGGTAGCTCTTGAT
CCGGCAAACAAACCACCGCTGGTAGCGGTGGTTTTTTTGTTTGCAAGCAGCAGATTACGCGCAGAAAAAA
AGGATCTCAAGAAGATCCTTTGATCTTTTCTACGGGGTCTGACGCTCAGTGGAACGAAAACTCACGTTAA
GGGATTTTGGTCATGAGATTATCAAAAAGGATCTTCACCTAGATCCTTTTAAATTAAAAATGAAGTTTTA
AATCAATCTAAAGTATATATGAGTAAACTTGGTCTGACAGTTACCAATGCTTAATCAGTGAGGCACCTAT
CTCAGCGATCTGTCTATTTCGTTCATCCATAGTTGCCTGACTCCCCGTCGTGTAGATAACTACGATACGG
GAGGGCTTACCATCTGGCCCCAGTGCTGCAATGATACCGCGAGACCCACGCTCACCGGCTCCAGATTTAT
CAGCAATAAACCAGCCAGCCGGAAGGGCCGAGCGCAGAAGTGGTCCTGCAACTTTATCCGCCTCCATCCA
GTCTATTAATTGTTGCCGGGAAGCTAGAGTAAGTAGTTCGCCAGTTAATAGTTTGCGCAACGTTGTTGCC
ATTGCTACAGGCATCGTGGTGTCACGCTCGTCGTTTGGTATGGCTTCATTCAGCTCCGGTTCCCAACGAT
CAAGGCGAGTTACATGATCCCCCATGTTGTGCAAAAAAGCGGTTAGCTCCTTCGGTCCTCCGATCGTTGT
CAGAAGTAAGTTGGCCGCAGTGTTATCACTCATGGTTATGGCAGCACTGCATAATTCTCTTACTGTCATG
CCATCCGTAAGATGCTTTTCTGTGACTGGTGAGTACTCAACCAAGTCATTCTGAGAATAGTGTATGCGGC
GACCGAGTTGCTCTTGCCCGGCGTCAATACGGGATAATACCGCGCCACATAGCAGAACTTTAAAAGTGCT
CATCATTGGAAAACGTTCTTCGGGGCGAAAACTCTCAAGGATCTTACCGCTGTTGAGATCCAGTTCGATG
TAACCCACTCGTGCACCCAACTGATCTTCAGCATCTTTTACTTTCACCAGCGTTTCTGGGTGAGCAAAAA
CAGGAAGGCAAAATGCCGCAAAAAAGGGAATAAGGGCGACACGGAAATGTTGAATACTCATACTCTTCCT
TTTTCAATATTATTGAAGCATTTATCAGGGTTATTGTCTCATGAGCGGATACATATTTGAATGTATTTAG
AAAAATAAACAAATAGGGGTTCCGCGCACATTTCCCCGAAAAGTGCCACCTGACGTC
