Features (pLannotate 1.2.2; 32 found; start..end, strand, type, name):
      1..380     +  enhancer       CMV enhancer: human cytomegalovirus immediate early enhancer
    381..579     +  promoter       CMV promoter: human cytomegalovirus (CMV) immediate early promoter
    578..599     +  promoter       PLtetO-1 promoter (fragment): modified phage lambda PL promoter with tet operator sites (Lutz and Bujard, 1997)
    605..624     +  promoter       tight TRE promoter (fragment): Tet-responsive promoter PTight, consisting of seven tet operator sequences followed by the minimal CMV promoter
    691..715     +  misc_feature   MCS (fragment): pUC18/19 multiple cloning site
    716..776     +  promoter       SV40 promoter (fragment): SV40 early promoter
    807..1379    +  intron         β-globin intron: intron from rabbit β-globin gene
   1397..2116    +  CDS            EGFP: the original enhanced GFP (Yang et al., 1996) mammalian codon-optimized
   2131..2519    +  misc_feature   WPRE: woodchuck hepatitis virus posttranscriptional regulatory element
   2563..2787    +  polyA_signal   bGH poly(A) signal: bovine growth hormone polyadenylation signal
   2795..3174    +  enhancer       CMV enhancer: human cytomegalovirus immediate early enhancer
   3175..3373    +  promoter       CMV promoter: human cytomegalovirus (CMV) immediate early promoter
   3372..3393    +  promoter       PLtetO-1 promoter (fragment): modified phage lambda PL promoter with tet operator sites (Lutz and Bujard, 1997)
   3399..3418    +  promoter       tight TRE promoter (fragment): Tet-responsive promoter PTight, consisting of seven tet operator sequences followed by the minimal CMV promoter
   3514..4133    +  CDS            rtTA3 (fragment): reverse tetracycline transactivator 3 activates expression from Tet-responsive promoters in the presence of doxycycline
   4132..4150    +  CDS            SV40 NLS (fragment): nuclear localization signal of SV40 (simian virus 40) large T antigen
   4192..4509    +  CDS            miniSOG: miniSOG is a basic (constitutively fluorescent) cyan fluorescent protein published in 2011, derived from Arabidopsis thaliana. It requires the cofactor flavin for fluorescence.
   4656..5044    +  misc_feature   WPRE: woodchuck hepatitis virus posttranscriptional regulatory element
   5088..5312    +  polyA_signal   bGH poly(A) signal: bovine growth hormone polyadenylation signal
   5316..5337    +  promoter       SV40 promoter (fragment): SV40 enhancer and early promoter
   5358..5591    +  rep_origin     f1 ori (fragment) (sequence partly withheld): f1 bacteriophage origin of replication; arrow indicates direction of (+) strand synthesis
   5596..5643    +  protein_bind   FRT: FLP-mediated recombination occurs in the 8-bp core sequence TCTAGAAA (Turan and Bode, 2011). FLP recombinase from the Saccharomyces cerevisiae 2μ plasmid
   5651..6673    +  CDS            HygR: aminoglycoside phosphotransferase from E. coli; aph(4)-Ia; confers resistance to hygromycin
   6683..6808    +  CDS            ble (fragment): BLE_KLEPN - Experimental evidence at protein level: Swiss-Prot protein existence level 1. Binding protein with a strong affinity to the bleomycin family of antibiotics. Binds to CL990; an antimitotic-antibiotic compound. From Klebsiella pneumoniae.
   6803..6924    +  polyA_signal   SV40 poly(A) signal: SV40 polyadenylation signal
   6997..7013    -  protein_bind   lac operator: The lac repressor binds to the lac operator to inhibit transcription in E. coli. This inhibition can be relieved by adding lactose or isopropyl-β-D-thiogalactopyranoside (IPTG). lac repressor encoded by lacI
   7021..7051    -  promoter       lac promoter: promoter for the E. coli lac operon
   7066..7087    -  protein_bind   CAP binding site: CAP binding activates transcription in the presence of cAMP. E. coli catabolite activator protein
   7100..7192    -  CDS            lacI (fragment): lac repressor; lacI; The lac repressor binds to the lac operator to inhibit transcription in E. coli. This inhibition can be relieved by adding lactose or isopropyl-β-D-thiogalactopyranoside (IPTG).
   7375..7963    -  rep_origin     ori: high-copy-number ColE1/pMB1/pBR322/pUC origin of replication
   8134..8994    -  CDS            AmpR: β-lactamase; bla; confers resistance to ampicillin, carbenicillin, and related antibiotics
   8995..9099    -  promoter       AmpR promoter: bla
>Addgene plasmid #128272 | pMTG03-AmpFRT | addgene full sequence | sequence record 251921 | Addgene NGS Result
GACATTGATTATTGACTAGTTATTAATAGTAATCAATTACGGGGTCATTAGTTCATAGCCCATATATGGA
GTTCCGCGTTACATAACTTACGGTAAATGGCCCGCCTGGCTGACCGCCCAACGACCCCCGCCCATTGACG
TCAATAATGACGTATGTTCCCATAGTAACGCCAATAGGGACTTTCCATTGACGTCAATGGGTGGAGTATT
TACGGTAAACTGCCCACTTGGCAGTACATCAAGTGTATCATATGCCAAGTACGCCCCCTATTGACGTCAA
TGACGGTAAATGGCCCGCCTGGCATTATGCCCAGTACATGACCTTATGGGACTTTCCTACTTGGCAGTAC
ATCTACGTATTAGTCATCGCTATTACCATGGTGATGCGGTTTTGGCAGTACATCAATGGGCGTGGATAGC
GGTTTGACTCACGGGGATTTCCAAGTCTCCACCCCATTGACGTCAATGGGAGTTTGTTTTGGCACCAAAA
TCAACGGGACTTTCCAAAATGTCGTAACAACTCCGCCCCATTGACGCAAATGGGCGGTAGGCGTGTACGG
TGGGAGGTCTATATAAGCATCCCTATCAGTGATAGAGATCAGATCTCCCTATCAGTGATAGAGAGCTGTT
TTGACCTCCATAGAAGACACCGGGACCGATCCAGCCTCCGGACTCTAGCGTTTAAACTTAAGCTTGGTAC
CCGGGGATCCTCTAGGGCCTCTGAGCTATTCCAGAAGTAGTGAAGAGGCTTTTTTGGAGGCCTAGGCTTT
TGCAAAAAGCTCCGGATCGATCCTGAGAACTTCAGGGTGAGTTTGGGGACCCTTGATTGTTCTTTCTTTT
TCGCTATTGTAAAATTCATGTTATATGGAGGGGGCAAAGTTTTCAGGGTGTTGTTTAGAATGGGAAGATG
TCCCTTGTATCACCATGGACCCTCATGATAATTTTGTTTCTTTCACTTTCTACTCTGTTGACAACCATTG
TCTCCTCTTATTTTCTTTTCATTTTCTGTAACTTTTTCGTTAAACTTTAGCTTGCATTTGTAACGAATTT
TTAAATTCACTTTTGTTTATTTGTCAGATTGTAAGTACTTTCTCTAATCACTTTTTTTTCAAGGCAATCA
GGGTATATTATATTGTACTTCAGCACAGTTTTAGAGAACAATTGTTATAATTAAATGATAAGGTAGAATA
TTTCTGCATATAAATTCTGGCTGGCGTGGAAATATTCTTATTGGTAGAAACAACTACATCCTGGTCATCA
TCCTGCCTTTCTCTTTATGGTTACAATGATATACACTGTTTGAGATGAGGATAAAATACTCTGAGTCCAA
ACCGGGCCCCTCTGCTAACCATGTTCATGCCTTCTTCTTTTTCCTACAGGTCCTGCAGGCGCCACCATGG
TGAGCAAGGGCGAGGAGCTGTTCACCGGGGTGGTGCCCATCCTGGTCGAGCTGGACGGCGACGTAAACGG
CCACAAGTTCAGCGTGTCCGGCGAGGGCGAGGGCGATGCCACCTACGGCAAGCTGACCCTGAAGTTCATC
TGCACCACCGGCAAGCTGCCCGTGCCCTGGCCCACCCTCGTGACCACCCTGACCTACGGCGTGCAGTGCT
TCAGCCGCTACCCCGACCACATGAAGCAGCACGACTTCTTCAAGTCCGCCATGCCCGAAGGCTACGTCCA
GGAGCGCACCATCTTCTTCAAGGACGACGGCAACTACAAGACCCGCGCCGAGGTGAAGTTCGAGGGCGAC
ACCCTGGTGAACCGCATCGAGCTGAAGGGCATCGACTTCAAGGAGGACGGCAACATCCTGGGGCACAAGC
TGGAGTACAACTACAACAGCCACAACGTCTATATCATGGCCGACAAGCAGAAGAACGGCATCAAGGTGAA
CTTCAAGATCCGCCACAACATCGAGGACGGCAGCGTGCAGCTCGCCGACCACTACCAGCAGAACACCCCC
ATCGGCGACGGCCCCGTGCTGCTGCCCGACAACCACTACCTGAGCACCCAGTCCGCCCTGAGCAAAGACC
CCAACGAGAAGCGCGATCACATGGTCCTGCTGGAGTTCGTGACCGCCGCCGGGATCACTCTCGGCATGGA
CGAGCTGTACAAGTAAACCGGTGCGGCCGCAATCAACCTCTGGATTACAAAATTTGTGAAAGATTGACTG
GTATTCTTAACTATGTTGCTCCTTTTACGCTATGTGGATACGCTGCTTTAATGCCTTTGTATCATGCTAT
TGCTTCCCGTATGGCTTTCATTTTCTCCTCCTTGTATAAATCCTGGTTGCTGTCTCTTTATGAGGAGTTG
TGGCCCGTTGTCAGGCAACGTGGCGTGGTGTGCACTGTGTTTGCTGACGCAACCCCCACTGGTTGGGGCA
TTGCCACCACCTGTCAGCTCCTTTCCGGGACTTTCGCTTTCCCCCTCCCTATTGCCACGGCGGAACTCAT
CGCCGCCTGCCTTGCCCGCTGCTGGACAGGGGCTCGGCTGTTGGGCACTGACAATTCCGTGGTGTTGTCC
TCGAGTCTAGAGGGCCCGTTTAAACCCGCTGATCAGCCTCGACTGTGCCTTCTAGTTGCCAGCCATCTGT
TGTTTGCCCCTCCCCCGTGCCTTCCTTGACCCTGGAAGGTGCCACTCCCACTGTCCTTTCCTAATAAAAT
GAGGAAATTGCATCGCATTGTCTGAGTAGGTGTCATTCTATTCTGGGGGGTGGGGTGGGGCAGGACAGCA
AGGGGGAGGATTGGGAAGACAATAGCAGGCATGCTGGGGATGCGGTGGGCTCTATGGACGCGTTGACATT
GATTATTGACTAGTTATTAATAGTAATCAATTACGGGGTCATTAGTTCATAGCCCATATATGGAGTTCCG
CGTTACATAACTTACGGTAAATGGCCCGCCTGGCTGACCGCCCAACGACCCCCGCCCATTGACGTCAATA
ATGACGTATGTTCCCATAGTAACGCCAATAGGGACTTTCCATTGACGTCAATGGGTGGAGTATTTACGGT
AAACTGCCCACTTGGCAGTACATCAAGTGTATCATATGCCAAGTACGCCCCCTATTGACGTCAATGACGG
TAAATGGCCCGCCTGGCATTATGCCCAGTACATGACCTTATGGGACTTTCCTACTTGGCAGTACATCTAC
GTATTAGTCATCGCTATTACCATGGTGATGCGGTTTTGGCAGTACATCAATGGGCGTGGATAGCGGTTTG
ACTCACGGGGATTTCCAAGTCTCCACCCCATTGACGTCAATGGGAGTTTGTTTTGGCACCAAAATCAACG
GGACTTTCCAAAATGTCGTAACAACTCCGCCCCATTGACGCAAATGGGCGGTAGGCGTGTACGGTGGGAG
GTCTATATAAGCATCCCTATCAGTGATAGAGATCAGATCTCCCTATCAGTGATAGAGAGCTGTTTTGACC
TCCATAGAAGACACCGGGACCGATCCAGCCTCCGGACTCTAGCGTTTAAACTTAAGCTTGGTACCCGGGG
ATCCACCATGGGTTCTAGACTGGACAAGAGCAAAGTCATAAACTCTGCTCTGGAATTACTCAATGAAGTC
GGTATCGAAGGCCTGACGACAAGGAAACTCGCTCAAAAGCTGGGAGTTGAGCAGCCTACCCTGTACTGGC
ACGTGAAGAACAAGCGGGCCCTGCTCGATGCCCTGGCAATCGAGATGCTGGACAGGCATCATACCCACTT
CTGCCCCCTGGAAGGCGAGTCATGGCAAGACTTTCTGCGGAACAACGCCAAGTCATTCCGCTGTGCTCTC
CTCTCACATCGCGACGGGGCTAAAGTGCATCTCGGCACCCGCCCAACAGAGAAACAGTACGAAACCCTGG
AAAATCAGCTCGCGTTCCTGTGTCAGCAAGGCTTCTCCCTGGAGAACGCACTGTACGCTCTGTCCGCCGT
GGGCCACTTTACACTGGGCTGCGTATTGGAGGATCAGGAGCATCAAGTAGCAAAAGAGGAAAGAGAGACA
CCTACCACCGATTCTATGCCCCCACTTCTGAGACAAGCAATTGAGCTGTTCGACCATCAGGGAGCCGAAC
CTGCCTTCCTTTTCGGCCTGGAACTAATCATATGTGGCCTGGAGAAACAGCTAAAGTGCGAAAGCGGCGG
GCCAAAAAAGAAGAGAAAGGCTAGCGGCGCCGGCGCCTTTTTGGCTACTACACTTGAACGTATTGAGAAG
AACTTTGTCATTACTGACCCAAGGTTGCCAGATAATCCCATTATATTCGCGTCCGATAGTTTCTTGCAGT
TGACAGAATATAGCCGTGAAGAAATTTTGGGAAGAAACTGCAGGTTTCTACAAGGTCCTGAAACTGATCG
CGCGACAGTGAGAAAAATTAGAGATGCCATAGATAACCAAACAGAGGTCACTGTTCAGCTGATTAATTAT
ACAAAGAGTGGTAAAAAGTTCTGGAACCTCTTTCACTTGCAGCCTATGCGAGATCAGAAGGGAGATGTCC
AGTACTTTATTGGGGTTCAGTTGGATGGAACTGAGCATGTCCGAGATGCTGCCGAGAGAGAGGGCGTGAT
GCTGGCCAAGAAGACCGCCGAGAACATCGACGAGGCCGCCTGGACCTGGAACGCCTACGCCTTCGCCGCC
CCCTCCGGCGGCGGCTCCTAAACCGGTGCGGCCGCAATCAACCTCTGGATTACAAAATTTGTGAAAGATT
GACTGGTATTCTTAACTATGTTGCTCCTTTTACGCTATGTGGATACGCTGCTTTAATGCCTTTGTATCAT
GCTATTGCTTCCCGTATGGCTTTCATTTTCTCCTCCTTGTATAAATCCTGGTTGCTGTCTCTTTATGAGG
AGTTGTGGCCCGTTGTCAGGCAACGTGGCGTGGTGTGCACTGTGTTTGCTGACGCAACCCCCACTGGTTG
GGGCATTGCCACCACCTGTCAGCTCCTTTCCGGGACTTTCGCTTTCCCCCTCCCTATTGCCACGGCGGAA
CTCATCGCCGCCTGCCTTGCCCGCTGCTGGACAGGGGCTCGGCTGTTGGGCACTGACAATTCCGTGGTGT
TGTCCTCGAGTCTAGAGGGCCCGTTTAAACCCGCTGATCAGCCTCGACTGTGCCTTCTAGTTGCCAGCCA
TCTGTTGTTTGCCCCTCCCCCGTGCCTTCCTTGACCCTGGAAGGTGCCACTCCCACTGTCCTTTCCTAAT
AAAATGAGGAAATTGCATCGCATTGTCTGAGTAGGTGTCATTCTATTCTGGGGGGTGGGGTGGGGCAGGA
CAGCAAGGGGGAGGATTGGGAAGACAATAGCAGGCATGCTGGGGATGCGGTGGGCTCTATGGCTTCTGAG
GCGGAAAGAACCAGCTGGGGCTCTAGGGGGTATCCCC
[124 nt withheld, positions 5358-5481]
C
[91 nt withheld, positions 5483-5573]
AGGGTGATGGTTCACGTACCTAGAAGTTCCTATTCCGAAGTTCCTATTCTCTAGAAAGTATAGGAACTTC
CTTGGCCAAAAAGCCTGAACTCACCGCGACGTCTGTCGAGAAGTTTCTGATCGAAAAGTTCGACAGCGTC
TCCGACCTGATGCAGCTCTCGGAGGGCGAAGAATCTCGTGCTTTCAGCTTCGATGTAGGAGGGCGTGGAT
ATGTCCTGCGGGTAAATAGCTGCGCCGATGGTTTCTACAAAGATCGTTATGTTTATCGGCACTTTGCATC
GGCCGCGCTCCCGATTCCGGAAGTGCTTGACATTGGGGAATTCAGCGAGAGCCTGACCTATTGCATCTCC
CGCCGTGCACAGGGTGTCACGTTGCAAGACCTGCCTGAAACCGAACTGCCCGCTGTTCTGCAGCCGGTCG
CGGAGGCCATGGATGCGATCGCTGCGGCCGATCTTAGCCAGACGAGCGGGTTCGGCCCATTCGGACCGCA
AGGAATCGGTCAATACACTACATGGCGTGATTTCATATGCGCGATTGCTGATCCCCATGTGTATCACTGG
CAAACTGTGATGGACGACACCGTCAGTGCGTCCGTCGCGCAGGCTCTCGATGAGCTGATGCTTTGGGCCG
AGGACTGCCCCGAAGTCCGGCACCTCGTGCACGCGGATTTCGGCTCCAACAATGTCCTGACGGACAATGG
CCGCATAACAGCGGTCATTGACTGGAGCGAGGCGATGTTCGGGGATTCCCAATACGAGGTCGCCAACATC
TTCTTCTGGAGGCCGTGGTTGGCTTGTATGGAGCAGCAGACGCGCTACTTCGAGCGGAGGCATCCGGAGC
TTGCAGGATCGCCGCGGCTCCGGGCGTATATGCTCCGCATTGGTCTTGACCAACTCTATCAGAGCTTGGT
TGACGGCAATTTCGATGATGCAGCTTGGGCGCAGGGTCGATGCGACGCAATCGTCCGATCCGGAGCCGGG
ACTGTCGGGCGTACACAAATCGCCCGCAGAAGCGCGGCCGTCTGGACCGATGGCTGTGTAGAAGTACTCG
CCGATAGTGGAAACCGACGCCCCAGCACTCGTCCGAGGGCAAAGGAATAGCACGTACTACGAGATTTCGA
TTCCACCGCCGCCTTCTATGAAAGGTTGGGCTTCGGAATCGTTTTCCGGGACGCCGGCTGGATGATCCTC
CAGCGCGGGGATCTCATGCTGGAGTTCTTCGCCCACCCCAACTTGTTTATTGCAGCTTATAATGGTTACA
AATAAAGCAATAGCATCACAAATTTCACAAATAAAGCATTTTTTTCACTGCATTCTAGTTGTGGTTTGTC
CAAACTCATCAATGTATCTTATCATGTCTGTATACCGTCGACCTCTAGCTAGAGCTTGGCGTAATCATGG
TCATAGCTGTTTCCTGTGTGAAATTGTTATCCGCTCACAATTCCACACAACATACGAGCCGGAAGCATAA
AGTGTAAAGCCTGGGGTGCCTAATGAGTGAGCTAACTCACATTAATTGCGTTGCGCTCACTGCCCGCTTT
CCAGTCGGGAAACCTGTCGTGCCAGCTGCATTAATGAATCGGCCAACGCGCGGGGAGAGGCGGTTTGCGT
ATTGGGCGCTCTTCCGCTTCCTCGCTCACTGACTCGCTGCGCTCGGTCGTTCGGCTGCGGCGAGCGGTAT
CAGCTCACTCAAAGGCGGTAATACGGTTATCCACAGAATCAGGGGATAACGCAGGAAAGAACATGTGAGC
AAAAGGCCAGCAAAAGGCCAGGAACCGTAAAAAGGCCGCGTTGCTGGCGTTTTTCCATAGGCTCCGCCCC
CCTGACGAGCATCACAAAAATCGACGCTCAAGTCAGAGGTGGCGAAACCCGACAGGACTATAAAGATACC
AGGCGTTTCCCCCTGGAAGCTCCCTCGTGCGCTCTCCTGTTCCGACCCTGCCGCTTACCGGATACCTGTC
CGCCTTTCTCCCTTCGGGAAGCGTGGCGCTTTCTCATAGCTCACGCTGTAGGTATCTCAGTTCGGTGTAG
GTCGTTCGCTCCAAGCTGGGCTGTGTGCACGAACCCCCCGTTCAGCCCGACCGCTGCGCCTTATCCGGTA
ACTATCGTCTTGAGTCCAACCCGGTAAGACACGACTTATCGCCACTGGCAGCAGCCACTGGTAACAGGAT
TAGCAGAGCGAGGTATGTAGGCGGTGCTACAGAGTTCTTGAAGTGGTGGCCTAACTACGGCTACACTAGA
AGAACAGTATTTGGTATCTGCGCTCTGCTGAAGCCAGTTACCTTCGGAAAAAGAGTTGGTAGCTCTTGAT
CCGGCAAACAAACCACCGCTGGTAGCGGTGGTTTTTTTGTTTGCAAGCAGCAGATTACGCGCAGAAAAAA
AGGATCTCAAGAAGATCCTTTGATCTTTTCTACGGGGTCTGACGCTCAGTGGAACGAAAACTCACGTTAA
GGGATTTTGGTCATGAGATTATCAAAAAGGATCTTCACCTAGATCCTTTTAAATTAAAAATGAAGTTTTA
AATCAATCTAAAGTATATATGAGTAAACTTGGTCTGACAGTTACCAATGCTTAATCAGTGAGGCACCTAT
CTCAGCGATCTGTCTATTTCGTTCATCCATAGTTGCCTGACTCCCCGTCGTGTAGATAACTACGATACGG
GAGGGCTTACCATCTGGCCCCAGTGCTGCAATGATACCGCGAGACCCACGCTCACCGGCTCCAGATTTAT
CAGCAATAAACCAGCCAGCCGGAAGGGCCGAGCGCAGAAGTGGTCCTGCAACTTTATCCGCCTCCATCCA
GTCTATTAATTGTTGCCGGGAAGCTAGAGTAAGTAGTTCGCCAGTTAATAGTTTGCGCAACGTTGTTGCC
ATTGCTACAGGCATCGTGGTGTCACGCTCGTCGTTTGGTATGGCTTCATTCAGCTCCGGTTCCCAACGAT
CAAGGCGAGTTACATGATCCCCCATGTTGTGCAAAAAAGCGGTTAGCTCCTTCGGTCCTCCGATCGTTGT
CAGAAGTAAGTTGGCCGCAGTGTTATCACTCATGGTTATGGCAGCACTGCATAATTCTCTTACTGTCATG
CCATCCGTAAGATGCTTTTCTGTGACTGGTGAGTACTCAACCAAGTCATTCTGAGAATAGTGTATGCGGC
GACCGAGTTGCTCTTGCCCGGCGTCAATACGGGATAATACCGCGCCACATAGCAGAACTTTAAAAGTGCT
CATCATTGGAAAACGTTCTTCGGGGCGAAAACTCTCAAGGATCTTACCGCTGTTGAGATCCAGTTCGATG
TAACCCACTCGTGCACCCAACTGATCTTCAGCATCTTTTACTTTCACCAGCGTTTCTGGGTGAGCAAAAA
CAGGAAGGCAAAATGCCGCAAAAAAGGGAATAAGGGCGACACGGAAATGTTGAATACTCATACTCTTCCT
TTTTCAATATTATTGAAGCATTTATCAGGGTTATTGTCTCATGAGCGGATACATATTTGAATGTATTTAG
AAAAATAAACAAATAGGGGTTCCGCGCACATTTCCCCGAAAAGTGCCACCTGACGTCGACGTT
